Addgene plasmid #22128: pFLAG-6a-Ataxin3Q22-UIM*
Depositing lab: Henry Paulson. Depositing organization: University of Michigan.
Backbone
  Vector backbone: pFLAG-CMV-6a
  Backbone manufacturer: Sigma
  Backbone size w/o insert (bp): 4700
  Vector type: Mammalian Expression
Growth in bacteria
  Bacterial resistance: Ampicillin, 100 μg/mL
  Growth temperature: 37°C
  Growth strain: DH5alpha
  Copy number: High Copy
Gene/Insert
  Gene/Insert name: Ataxin 3
  Species: H. sapiens (human)
  Insert size (bp): 1100
  Mutation: UIM 1,2,3 SA-DG
  Entrez Gene: ATXN3 (a.k.a. AT3, ATX3, JOS, MJD, MJD1, SCA3)
  Tag / fusion protein: Flag (N terminal on backbone)
  Cloning method: Restriction Enzyme
  Sequencing primers: 5′ CMV-F; 3′ BGH-rev
Terms and licenses: Academic/Nonprofit Terms; Industry Terms: Not Available to Industry
How to cite: pFLAG-6a-Ataxin3Q22-UIM* was a gift from Henry Paulson (Addgene plasmid # 22128 ; http://n2t.net/addgene:22128 ; RRID:Addgene_22128)
