[The description below was written by a language model from this plasmid's Addgene catalogue record.]
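Description:
pFLAG-6a-Ataxin3Q22-UIM* is a mammalian expression plasmid built on the commercial pFLAG-CMV-6a backbone (about 4.7 kb without insert). It carries a roughly 1.1 kb human ataxin-3 (ATXN3) cDNA inserted by restriction cloning. In bacteria it is maintained as a high-copy plasmid under ampicillin selection. The record gives no feature table, so the origin of replication, polyadenylation signal and any mammalian selection marker are not explicitly documented. The backbone name and the CMV forward sequencing primer indicate that expression is driven by the cytomegalovirus immediate-early promoter, which gives strong constitutive expression in transfected mammalian cells.

The insert is expressed with an N-terminal FLAG epitope supplied by the backbone, so the protein can be detected or immunoprecipitated with anti-FLAG antibodies. Ataxin-3 is a deubiquitinating enzyme whose polyglutamine tract is expanded in spinocerebellar ataxia type 3 (Machado-Joseph disease). The "Q22" in the name suggests a 22-glutamine tract, which is in the normal, non-pathogenic range. The defining change is the "UIM*" mutation, recorded as serine-alanine to aspartate-glycine substitutions in all three ubiquitin-interacting motifs (UIM 1, 2 and 3). Changes of this kind in conserved UIM residues are generally used to disrupt ubiquitin chain binding.

The record does not state a purpose. The design fits use as a ubiquitin-binding-deficient ataxin-3 for comparison with the wild-type protein in cell studies of how UIM-mediated ubiquitin recognition contributes to its function.
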