>Addgene plasmid #22128 | pFLAG-6a-Ataxin3Q22-UIM* | addgene partial sequence | sequence record 27943 | 22128 with hGH-PA-R
ACTTGCCCCTTGCTCCATACCACCCCCCTCCACCCCATAATATTATAGAAGGACACCTAGTCAGACAAAA
TGATGCAACTTAATTTTATTAGGACAAGGCTGGTGGGCACTGGAGTGGCAACTTCCAGGGCCAGGAGAGG
CACTGGGGAGGGGTCACAGGGATGCCACCCGGGTCAATTATCTATCGATGGTACCGGATCCGTCGACGAT
ATCCTGCAGAGATCTGAATTCGCGGCCGCATTCTTATTTATTTTTTTCCTTCTGTTTTCAAATCATTTCT
GACAGTTTCTAAAGCCATGGTCACAGCTGCCTGAAGCATGTCTTCTTCACTCATAGCATCACCTAGATCA
CTCCCAAGTGCTCCTGAACTGGTGGCTGGCCTTTCACATGGATGTGAACTCTGTCCTGATAGGTCCCCCT
GCTGCTGCTGCTGCTGCTGCTGCTGCTGCTGCTGCTGCTGCTGCTGCTGCTGCTGCTGTTGCTGCTTTTG
CTGCTGTTTTTCAAAGTAGGCTTCTCGTCTCTTCCGAAGCTCTTCTGAAGTAAGATTTGTACCTGATGTC
TGTGTCATATCTTGAGATATGTTTCTGGAACTACCTTGCATAGCTAGCTGAATAGCCCTGCGGAGATCTG
CTTCCTCATCTTCCATGTCAATTTCTTGGCGA
