>Addgene plasmid #22128 | pFLAG-6a-Ataxin3Q22-UIM* | addgene partial sequence | sequence record 27944 | 22128 with CMV-F
GCAGAGCTCGTTTAGTGACCGTCAGAATTACGCGTACCATGGACTACAAAGACGATGACGACAAGCTCAA
GCTTATAAACGGAGAGTCCATCTTCCACGAGAAACAAGAAGGCTCACTTTGTGCTCAACATTGCCTGAAT
AACTTATTGCAAGGAGAATATTTTAGCCCTGTGGAATTATCCTCAATTGCACATCAGCTGGATGAGGAGG
AGAGGATGAGAATGGCAGAAGGAGGAGTTACTAGTGAAGATTATCGCACGTTTTTACAGCAGCCTTCTGG
AAATATGGATGACAGTGGTTTTTTCTCTATTCAGGTTATAAGCAATGCCTTGAAAGTTTGGGGTTTAGAA
CTAATCCTGTTCAACAGTCCAGAGTATCAGAGGCTCAGGATCGATCCTATAAATGAAAGATCATTTATAT
GCAATTATAAGGAACACTGGTTTACAGTTAGAAAATTAGGAAAACAGTGGTTTAACTTGAATTCTCTCTT
GACGGGTCCAGAATTAATATCAGATACATATCTTGCACTTTTCTTGGCTCAATTACAACAGGAAGGTTAT
TCTATATTTGTTGTTAAGGGTGATCCGCCAGATTGCGAAGCTGACCAACTCCTGCAGATGATTAGGGTCC
AACAGATGCATCGACCAAAACTTATTGGAGAAGAATTAGCACAACTAAAAGAGCAAAGAGTCCATAAAAC
AGACCTGGAACGAGTGTTAGAAGCAAATGATGGCTCNGNATGTTAGACGANNATNGAGAGGATTTGCAGA
GGGCTCTGGCACTAGCTCGCCAAGAAATTGACATGGAAGATGAGGAAGCAGATCN
